Addgene plasmid #48000: pICH47732
Purpose: (Empty Backbone)
Depositing lab: Sylvestre Marillonnet. Depositing organization: Leibniz Institute of Plant Biochemistry (IPB). Publication: A modular cloning system for standardized assembly of multigene constructs. Weber E, Engler C, Gruetzner R, Werner S, Marillonnet S. PLoS One. 2011 Feb 18;6(2):e16765. doi: 10.1371/journal.pone.0016765. PubMed 21364738.
Backbone
  Vector backbone: derived from pBIN19 and pUC19
  Backbone manufacturer: self-made
  Backbone size (bp): 4356
  Vector type: Unspecified
  Selectable markers: LacZ alpha
Growth in bacteria
  Bacterial resistance: Ampicillin, 100 μg/mL
  Growth temperature: 37°C
  Growth strain: DH10B
  Copy number: High Copy
Gene/Insert
  Gene/Insert name: None
Terms and licenses: Academic/Nonprofit Terms; Industry Terms: Not Available to Industry
Depositor comments: level 1 cloning vector, replicates in E.coli and Agrobacterium, binary vector for Agrobacterium T-DNA delivery to plant cells
How to cite: pICH47732 was a gift from Sylvestre Marillonnet (Addgene plasmid # 48000 ; http://n2t.net/addgene:48000 ; RRID:Addgene_48000)
