[The description below was written by a language model from this plasmid's Addgene catalogue record and pLannotate feature annotations shown in this document.]
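Description:
pICH47732 is an empty level 1 acceptor vector from a modular cloning (MoClo) system for standardized assembly of multigene constructs. It also serves as a binary vector for Agrobacterium-mediated T-DNA delivery into plant cells. The backbone is self-made from pBIN19 and pUC19 sequences. That origin shows in its dual replication machinery: a high-copy ColE1/pUC origin for propagation in E. coli, and the incP oriV with its cognate trfA initiator gene, which provides broad-host-range replication and lets the plasmid be maintained in Agrobacterium. Selection in bacteria is by ampicillin/carbenicillin resistance, from β-lactamase expressed from its native bla promoter. Small annotated remnants (a tetR fragment, a pBR322 bom fragment and a lacI fragment) appear to be leftovers from the parental plasmids rather than functional parts.

On the circular map, the nopaline C58-type right and left border repeats flank the region that runs across the sequence origin. This region contains a pUC-style lacZα cassette with the lac promoter, lac operator, CAP binding site, a pUC18/19 multiple cloning site and the lacZα fragment. This cassette is the listed "selectable marker" and works as a blue/white screen: an assembled insert that replaces lacZα gives white colonies, and the insert then lies within the T-DNA for transfer to plants. No plant-selectable marker, plant promoter or insert is annotated, consistent with an empty backbone. The record does not state the type IIS restriction sites or fusion overhangs that define the vector's position in the assembly scheme. The catalogue gives a backbone size of 4,356 bp, while the full depositor sequence is 4,968 nt; the difference may reflect the lacZα cassette, but the record does not explain it.
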