Features (pLannotate 1.2.2; 15 found; start..end, strand, type, name):
     76..100     -  misc_feature   LB T-DNA repeat: left border repeat from nopaline C58 T-DNA
    192..823     +  rep_origin     oriV: incP origin of replication
    910..1014    +  promoter       AmpR promoter: bla
   1015..1875    +  CDS            AmpR: β-lactamase; bla; confers resistance to ampicillin, carbenicillin, and related antibiotics
   2046..2634    +  rep_origin     ori: high-copy-number ColE1/pMB1/pBR322/pUC origin of replication
   2970..4115    +  CDS            trfA: TRFA_ECOLX - Experimental evidence at protein level: Swiss-Prot protein existence level 1. Also involved in plasmid copy number control, promoting intermolecular coupling of protein bound iterons at oriV, which inhibits replication initiation. From Escherichia coli.
   4142..4162    +  CDS            TetR (fragment): tetracycline resistance regulatory protein; tetR
   4274..4298    -  misc_feature   RB T-DNA repeat: right border repeat from nopaline C58 T-DNA
   4431..4530    +  misc_feature   bom (fragment): basis of mobility region from pBR322
   4536..4693    -  CDS            lacZα (fragment): LacZα fragment of β-galactosidase; lacZ fragment
   4690..4746    +  misc_feature   MCS: pUC18/19 multiple cloning site
   4783..4799    -  protein_bind   lac operator: The lac repressor binds to the lac operator to inhibit transcription in E. coli. This inhibition can be relieved by adding lactose or isopropyl-β-D-thiogalactopyranoside (IPTG). lac repressor encoded by lacI
   4807..4837    -  promoter       lac promoter: promoter for the E. coli lac operon
   4852..4873    -  protein_bind   CAP binding site: CAP binding activates transcription in the presence of cAMP. E. coli catabolite activator protein
   4886..4928    -  CDS            lacI (fragment): lac repressor; lacI; The lac repressor binds to the lac operator to inhibit transcription in E. coli. This inhibition can be relieved by adding lactose or isopropyl-β-D-thiogalactopyranoside (IPTG).
>Addgene plasmid #48000 | pICH47732 | depositor full sequence | sequence record 69000 | Full Sequence
GTGGGGCCCACTGCATCCACCCCAGTACATTAAAAACGTCCGCAATGTGTTATTAAGTTGTCTAAGCGTC
AATTTGTTTACACCACAATATATCCTGCCACCAGCCAGCCAACAGCTCCCCGACCGGCAGCTCGGCACAA
AATCACCACTCGATACAGGCAGCCCATCAGTCAGATCAGGATCTCCTTTGCGACGCTCACCGGGCTGGTT
GCCCTCGCCGCTGGGCTGGCGGCCGTCTATGGCCCTGCAAACGCGCCAGAAACGCCGTCGAAGCCGTGTG
CGAGACACCGCGGCCGCCGGCGTTGTGGATACCTCGCGGAAAACTTGGCCCTCACTGACAGATGAGGGGC
GGACGTTGACACTTGAGGGGCCGACTCACCCGGCGCGGCGTTGACAGATGAGGGGCAGGCTCGATTTCGG
CCGGCGACGTGGAGCTGGCCAGCCTCGCAAATCGGCGAAAACGCCTGATTTTACGCGAGTTTCCCACAGA
TGATGTGGACAAGCCTGGGGATAAGTGCCCTGCGGTATTGACACTTGAGGGGCGCGACTACTGACAGATG
AGGGGCGCGATCCTTGACACTTGAGGGGCAGAGTGCTGACAGATGAGGGGCGCACCTATTGACATTTGAG
GGGCTGTCCACAGGCAGAAAATCCAGCATTTGCAAGGGTTTCCGCCCGTTTTTCGGCCACCGCTAACCTG
TCTTTTAACCTGCTTTTAAACCAATATTTATAAACCTTGTTTTTAACCAGGGCTGCGCCCTGTGCGCGTG
ACCGCGCACGCCGAAGGGGGGTGCCCCCCCTTCTCGAACCCTCCCGGCCCGCTAACGCGGGCCTCCCATC
CCCCCAGGGGCTGCGCCCCTCGGCCGCGAACGGCCTCACCCCAAAAATGGCAGCGCTGGCCAATTCGTGC
GCGGAACCCCTATTTGTTTATTTTTCTAAATACATTCAAATATGTATCCGCTCATGAGACAATAACCCTG
ATAAATGCTTCAATAATATTGAAAAAGGAAGAGTATGAGTATTCAACATTTCCGTGTCGCCCTTATTCCC
TTTTTTGCGGCATTTTGCCTTCCTGTTTTTGCTCACCCAGAAACGCTGGTGAAAGTAAAAGATGCTGAAG
ATCAGTTGGGTGCACGAGTGGGTTACATCGAACTGGATCTCAACAGCGGTAAGATCCTTGAGAGTTTTCG
CCCCGAAGAACGTTTTCCAATGATGAGCACTTTTAAAGTTCTGCTATGTGGCGCGGTATTATCCCGTATT
GACGCCGGGCAAGAGCAACTCGGTCGCCGCATACACTATTCTCAGAATGACTTGGTTGAGTACTCACCAG
TCACAGAAAAGCATCTTACGGATGGCATGACAGTAAGAGAATTATGCAGTGCTGCCATAACCATGAGTGA
TAACACTGCGGCCAACTTACTTCTGACAACGATCGGAGGACCGAAGGAGCTAACCGCTTTTTTGCACAAC
ATGGGGGATCATGTAACTCGCCTTGATCGTTGGGAACCGGAGCTGAATGAAGCCATACCAAACGACGAGC
GTGACACCACGATGCCTGTAGCAATGGCAACAACGTTGCGCAAACTATTAACTGGCGAACTACTTACTCT
AGCTTCCCGGCAACAATTAATAGACTGGATGGAGGCGGATAAAGTTGCAGGACCACTTCTGCGCTCGGCC
CTTCCGGCTGGCTGGTTTATTGCTGATAAATCTGGAGCCGGTGAGCGTGGTTCTCGCGGTATCATTGCAG
CACTGGGGCCAGATGGTAAGCCCTCCCGTATCGTAGTTATCTACACGACGGGGAGTCAGGCAACTATGGA
TGAACGAAATAGACAGATCGCTGAGATAGGTGCCTCACTGATTAAGCATTGGTAACTGTCAGACCAAGTT
TACTCATATATACTTTAGATTGATTTAAAACTTCATTTTTAATTTAAAAGGATCTAGGTGAAGATCCTTT
TTGATAATCTCATGACCAAAATCCCTTAACGTGAGTTTTCGTTCCACTGAGCGTCAGACCCCGTAGAAAA
GATCAAAGGATCTTCTTGAGATCCTTTTTTTCTGCGCGTAATCTGCTGCTTGCAAACAAAAAAACCACCG
CTACCAGCGGTGGTTTGTTTGCCGGATCAAGAGCTACCAACTCTTTTTCCGAAGGTAACTGGCTTCAGCA
GAGCGCAGATACCAAATACTGTCCTTCTAGTGTAGCCGTAGTTAGGCCACCACTTCAAGAACTCTGTAGC
ACCGCCTACATACCTCGCTCTGCTAATCCTGTTACCAGTGGCTGCTGCCAGTGGCGATAAGTCGTGTCTT
ACCGGGTTGGACTCAAGACGATAGTTACCGGATAAGGCGCAGCGGTCGGGCTGAACGGGGGGTTCGTGCA
CACAGCCCAGCTTGGAGCGAACGACCTACACCGAACTGAGATACCTACAGCGTGAGCTATGAGAAAGCGC
CACGCTTCCCGAAGGGAGAAAGGCGGACAGGTATCCGGTAAGCGGCAGGGTCGGAACAGGAGAGCGCACG
AGGGAGCTTCCAGGGGGAAACGCCTGGTATCTTTATAGTCCTGTCGGGTTTCGCCACCTCTGACTTGAGC
GTCGATTTTTGTGATGCTCGTCAGGGGGGCGGAGCCTATGGAAAAACGCCAGCAACGCGGCCTTTTTACG
GTTCCTGGCAGATCCTAGATGTGGCGCAACGATGCCGGCGACAAGCAGGAGCGCACCGACTTCTTCCGCA
TCAAGTGTTTTGGCTCTCAGGCCGAGGCCCACGGCAAGTATTTGGGCAAGGGGTCGCTGGTATTCGTGCA
GGGCAAGATTCGGAATACCAAGTACGAGAAGGACGGCCAGACGGTCTACGGGACCGACTTCATTGCCGAT
AAGGTGGATTATCTGGACACCAAGGCACCAGGCGGGTCAAATCAGGAATAAGGGCACATTGCCCCGGCGT
GAGTCGGGGCAATCCCGCAAGGAGGGTGAATGAATCGGACGTTTGACCGGAAGGCATACAGGCAAGAACT
GATCGACGCGGGGTTTTCCGCCGAGGATGCCGAAACCATCGCAAGCCGCACCGTCATGCGTGCGCCCCGC
GAAACCTTCCAGTCCGTCGGCTCGATGGTCCAGCAAGCTACGGCCAAGATCGAGCGCGACAGCGTGCAAC
TGGCTCCCCCTGCCCTGCCCGCGCCATCGGCCGCCGTGGAGCGTTCGCGTCGTCTTGAACAGGAGGCGGC
AGGTTTGGCGAAGTCGATGACCATCGACACGCGAGGAACTATGACGACCAAGAAGCGAAAAACCGCCGGC
GAGGACCTGGCAAAACAGGTCAGCGAGGCCAAGCAGGCCGCGTTGCTGAAACACACGAAGCAGCAGATCA
AGGAAATGCAGCTTTCCTTGTTCGATATTGCGCCGTGGCCGGACACGATGCGAGCGATGCCAAACGACAC
GGCCCGCTCTGCCCTGTTCACCACGCGCAACAAGAAAATCCCGCGCGAGGCGCTGCAAAACAAGGTCATT
TTCCACGTCAACAAGGACGTGAAGATCACCTACACCGGCGTCGAGCTGCGGGCCGACGATGACGAACTGG
TGTGGCAGCAGGTGTTGGAGTACGCGAAGCGCACCCCTATCGGCGAGCCGATCACCTTCACGTTCTACGA
GCTTTGCCAGGACCTGGGCTGGTCGATCAATGGCCGGTATTACACGAAGGCCGAGGAATGCCTGTCGCGC
CTACAGGCGACGGCGATGGGCTTCACGTCCGACCGCGTTGGGCACCTGGAATCGGTGTCGCTGCTGCACC
GCTTCCGCGTCCTGGACCGTGGCAAGAAAACGTCCCGTTGCCAGGTCCTGATCGACGAGGAAATCGTCGT
GCTGTTTGCTGGCGACCACTACACGAAATTCATATGGGAGAAGTACCGCAAGCTGTCGCCGACGGCCCGA
CGGATGTTCGACTATTTCAGCTCGCACCGGGAGCCGTACCCGCTCAAGCTGGAAACCTTCCGCCTCATGT
GCGGATCGGATTCCACCCGCGTGAAGAAGTGGCGCGAGCAGGTCGGCGAAGCCTGCGAAGAGTTGCGAGG
CAGCGGCCTGGTGGAACACGCCTGGGTCAATGATGACCTGGTGCATTGCAAACGCTAGGGCCTTGTGGGG
TCAGTTCCGGCTGGGGGTTCAGCAGCCAGCGCCTGATCTGGGGAACCCTGTGGTTGGCATGCACATACAA
ATGGACGAACGGATAAACCTTTTCACGCCCTTTTAAATATCCGATTATTCTAATAAACGCTCTTTTCTCT
TAGGTTTACCCGCCAATATATCCTGTCAAACACTGATAGTTTAAACCACTTCGTGCAGAAGACAATTGCA
GCGTGAGACCGTCACAGCTTGTCTGTAAGCGGATGCCGGGAGCAGACAAGCCCGTCAGGGCGCGTCAGCG
GGTGTTGGCGGGTGTCGGGGCTGGCTTAACTATGCGGCATCAGAGCAGATTGTACTGAGAGTGCACCATA
TGCGGTGTGAAATACCGCACAGATGCGTAAGGAGAAAATACCGCATCAGGCGCCATTCGCCATTCAGGCT
GCGCAACTGTTGGGAAGGGCGATCGGTGCGGGCCTCTTCGCTATTACGCCAGCTGGCGAAAGGGGGATGT
GCTGCAAGGCGATTAAGTTGGGTAACGCCAGGGTTTTCCCAGTCACGACGTTGTAAAACGACGGCCAGTG
AATTCGAGCTCGGTACCCGGGGATCCTCTAGAGTCGACCTGCAGGCATGCAAGCTTGGCGTAATCATGGT
CATAGCTGTTTCCTGTGTGAAATTGTTATCCGCTCACAATTCCACACAACATACGAGCCGGAAGCATAAA
GTGTAAAGCCTGGGGTGCCTAATGAGTGAGCTAACTCACATTAATTGCGTTGCGCTCACTGCCCGCTTTC
CAGTCGGCAAACCTGTCGTGCCAGCTGCGGTCTCACTCCGGATCCGAATTCGGCATTGTCTTCACAGA
