>Addgene plasmid #48000 | pICH47732 | addgene partial sequence | sequence record 74312 | RB-F1 5'-ggataaaccttttcacgccc-3'
TTCTAATAAACGCTCTTTTCTCTTAGGTTTACCCGCCAATATATCCTGTCAAACACTGATAGTTTAAACC
ACTTCGTGCAGAAGACAATTGCAGCGTGAGACCGTCACAGCTTGTCTGTAAGCGGATGCCGGGAGCAGAC
AAGCCCGTCAGGGCGCGTCAGCGGGTGTTGGCGGGTGTCGGGGCTGGCTTAACTATGCGGCATCAGAGCA
GATTGTACTGAGAGTGCACCATATGCGGTGTGAAATACCGCACAGATGCGTAAGGAGAAAATACCGCATC
AGGCGCCATTCGCCATTCAGGCTGCGCAACTGTTGGGAAGGGCGATCGGTGCGGGCCTCTTCGCTATTAC
GCCAGCTGGCGAAAGGGGGATGTGCTGCAAGGCGATTAAGTTGGGTAACGCCAGGGTTTTCCCAGTCACG
ACGTTGTAAAACGACGGCCAGTGAATTCGAGCTCGGTACCCGGGGATCCTCTAGAGTCGACCTGCAGGCA
TGCAAGCTTGGCGTAATCATGGTCATAGCTGTTTCCTGTGTGAAATTGTTATCCGCTCACAATTCCACAC
AACATACGAGCCGGAAGCATAAAGTGTAAAGCCTGGGGTGCCTAATGAGTGAGCTAACTCACATTAATTG
CGTTGCGCTCACTGCCCGCTTTCCAGTCGGGAAACCTGTCGTGCCAGCTGCGGTCTCACTCCGGATCCGA
ATTCGGCATTGTCTTCACAGAGTGGGGCCCACTGCATCCACCCCAGTACATTAAAAACGTCCGCAATGTG
TTATTAAGTTGTCTAAGCGTCAATTTGTTTACACCACAATATATCCTGCCACCAGCCAGCCAACAGCTCC
CCGACCGGCAGCTCGGCACAAAATCACCACTCGATACAGGCAGCCCATCAGTCAGATCAGGATCTCCTTT
GCGACGCTCACCGGGCTGGTTGCCCTCGCCGCTGGGCTGGCGGCCGTCTATGGCCCTGCAAACGCGCCAG
AAACGCCGTCGA
